Addgene plasmid #232355: pEdit
Purpose: The pEdit series plasmids are derived from the pTarget series plasmids by inserting homologous recombination arms targeting the gene of interest, which enables gene knockout or gene insertion at the t
Depositing lab: Yujie Cai. Publication: Construction of a CRISPR-Cas9-Based Genetic Editing Tool for Serratia marcescens Using a Stationary Phase Promoter and Its Application in Putrescine Production. Gou L, Liu D, Fan TP, Deng H, Cai Y. Biotechnol Bioeng. 2025 May;122(5):1233-1244. doi: 10.1002/bit.28949. Epub 2025 Feb 5. PubMed 39910976.
Backbone
  Vector backbone: pMB1
  Vector type: CRISPR
Growth in bacteria
  Bacterial resistance: Spectinomycin, 50 μg/mL
  Growth temperature: 37°C
  Growth strain: DH5alpha
  Copy number: High Copy
Gene/Insert
  Gene/Insert name: sgRNA
  gRNA/shRNA sequence: ttgacagctagctcagtcctaggtataatactagtacgctgaaagaaacgccgcagttttagagctagaaatagcaagttaaaataaggctagtccgttatcaacttgaaaaagtggcaccgagtcggtgctttttt
Terms and licenses: Academic/Nonprofit Terms; Industry Terms: Not Available to Industry
How to cite: pEdit was a gift from Yujie Cai (Addgene plasmid # 232355 ; http://n2t.net/addgene:232355 ; RRID:Addgene_232355)
