[The description below was written by a language model from this plasmid's Addgene catalogue record and pLannotate feature annotations shown in this document.]
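Description:
pEdit is a bacterial CRISPR-Cas9 editing plasmid of about 4.1 kb, built on a high-copy pMB1/ColE1-type replicon and propagated in E. coli under spectinomycin selection conferred by the aadA aminoglycoside adenylyltransferase gene. According to the record, the pEdit series is made from the pTarget series by adding homologous recombination arms for a gene of interest, so that one plasmid supplies both the guide RNA and the repair template needed for a knockout or an insertion at the targeted locus. The associated work describes a genome editing tool for Serratia marcescens applied to putrescine production.

The guide cassette consists of the constitutive synthetic J23119(SpeI) promoter driving a 20-nt spacer fused to the Streptococcus pyogenes Cas9 gRNA scaffold. No Cas9 gene is annotated on this plasmid, so the nuclease is presumably provided from a separate construct, though the record does not say so explicitly. The remaining annotations are partial protein-coding matches to E. coli uvrA, maa and yahK. These similarity-based calls fall outside the replicon, marker and sgRNA cassette and most likely mark the inserted chromosomal homology arms, probably Serratia homologues scored against E. coli reference proteins. However, the record does not name the target gene or define the arm boundaries, so this interpretation is tentative. Short fragments annotated as a pBR322 bom region, a mutant FRT site and an apramycin resistance gene appear to be backbone remnants or incidental matches rather than functional elements.
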