Features (pLannotate 1.2.2; 10 found; start..end, strand, type, name):
    185..961     -  CDS            uvrA (fragment): UVRA_ECOLI - Also known as dinE. Experimental evidence at protein level: Swiss-Prot protein existence level 1. The UvrABC repair system catalyzes the recognition and processing of DNA lesions. UvrA is an ATPase and a DNA-binding protein. A damage recognition complex composed of 2 UvrA and 2 UvrB subunits scans DNA for abnormalities. When the presence of a lesion has been verified by UvrB, the UvrA molecules dissociate. From Escherichia coli (strain K12).
    984..1059    -  misc_RNA       gRNA scaffold: guide RNA scaffold for the Streptococcus pyogenes CRISPR/Cas9 system
   1080..1114    -  promoter       J23119(SpeI) promoter: bacterial promoter (Registry of Standard Biological Parts BBa J23119) modified to end with an SpeI site
   1123..1176    +  misc_feature   bom (fragment): basis of mobility region from pBR322
   1362..1950    -  rep_origin     ori: high-copy-number ColE1/pMB1/pBR322/pUC origin of replication
   2070..2090    -  protein_bind   FRT (mutant) (fragment): FRT site with a mutation in the core sequence (Azam et al., 1997) FLP recombinase from the Saccharomyces cerevisiae 2μ plasmid
   2127..2915    -  CDS            aadA: S3AD_ECOLX - Experimental evidence at protein level: Swiss-Prot protein existence level 1. Mediates bacterial resistance to the antibiotics streptomycin and spectinomycin. From Escherichia coli.
   2916..2942    -  CDS            ApmR (fragment): aminoglycoside 3-N-acetyltransferase type IV ; aac(3)IV; confers resistance to apramycin (Paget and Davies, 1996)
   3066..3476    +  CDS            maa (fragment): MAA_ECOLI - Also known as ylaD. Experimental evidence at protein level: Swiss-Prot protein existence level 1. Catalyzes the CoA-dependent transfer of an acetyl group to maltose and other sugars (PubMed:1856235). Acetylates glucose exclusively at the C6 position and maltose at the C6 position of the non-reducing end glucosyl moiety. Is able to acetylate maltooligosaccharides (PubMed:12731863). From Escherichia coli (strain K12).
   3532..4065    -  CDS            yahK (fragment): YAHK_ECOLI - Experimental evidence at protein level: Swiss-Prot protein existence level 1. Catalyzes the reduction of a wide range of aldehydes into their corresponding alcohols. Has a strong preference for NADPH over NADH as the electron donor. Cannot use a ketone as substrate. Is a major source of NADPH-dependent aldehyde reductase activity in E.coli. The in vivo functions of YahK has yet to be determined. From Escherichia coli (strain K12).
>Addgene plasmid #232355 | pEdit | addgene full sequence | sequence record 485174 | Addgene NGS Result
CGGCGAGACGCGGCCTGAATCAGACAGGGCGGCCGCCGAGGGAACATTGATGATAGAAGCGGTGAGCGTG
GAGGGAAATGCCTGAAAATGTCGAAATCTTGCCTGTTTCTGTTCGATTGCGGGGAAACGGGGCAGCGTGC
GGACCGCCTGAACGACGGCCTGCACGCCGGCGACATTACTGGTTCAACAGCGGTTTCAGGAAGCGTGCGG
TGTGCGATTTCTCGCAGTCGGCGACCGTTTCCGGCGTGCCGGCGACCAGGATCTCGCCGCCGCCGCTGCC
GCCTTCCGGCCCCAGATCGACGATCCAGTCGGCGGTTTTGATCACGTCCAGGTTATGTTCGATGACCACG
ATGGTGTTGCCCTGATCGCGCAGCTGATGCAGCACCGCCAGCAGCTGTTGGATATCGGCGAAGTGCAGAC
CGGTGGTCGGTTCGTCGAGGATATACAGCGTTTGGCCGGTGCCGCGCTTCGACAGTTCGCGCGCCAGCTT
GACGCGCTGCGCTTCACCGCCGGAGAGCGTGGTGGCCGACTGGCCGAGGCGGATGTAGGACAGGCCGACA
TCCATCAGGGTCTGCAGCTTGCGCGCCAGCGCCGGCACCGCGTCGAAGAAATCGCGCGCTTCTTCGATGG
TCATCTCCAGCACTTCGTGGATGCTCTTGCCCTTGTACTTCACTTCCAGCGTTTCGCGGTTATAACGCTT
GCCCTTGCACTGGTCGCACGGCACGTAGATGTCCGGCAGGAAGTGCATCTCGACCTTGATCACCCCGTCG
CCCTGGCAGGCTTCACAGCGCCCGCCCTTGACGTTGAAGCTGAAGCGGCCCGGCGTGTAACCGCGGCTGC
GCGATTCCGGCACGCCGGCGAACAGCTCGCGCACCGGGGTGAAGATACCGGTGTAGGTGGCCGGGTTGGA
GCGCGGTGTGCGGCCGATCGGGCTCTGATCGATGTCAAGCTTCTGCAGGTCGACTCTAGAGAATTCAAAA
AAAGCACCGACTCGGTGCCACTTTTTCAAGTTGATAACGGACTAGCCTTATTTTAACTTGCTATTTCTAG
CTCTAAAACCCGGGTAAATCGTATTGCTCACTAGTATTATACCTAGGACTGAGCTAGCTGTCAAGGATCC
AGCATATGCGGTGTGAAATACCGCACAGATGCGTAAGGAGAAAATACCGCATCAGGCGCTCTTCCGCTTC
CTCGCTCACTGACTCGCTGCGCTCGGTCGTTCGGCTGCGGCGAGCGGTATCAGCTCACTCAAAGGCGGTA
ATACGGTTATCCACAGAATCAGGGGATAACGCAGGAAAGAACATGTGAGCAAAAGGCCAGCAAAAGGCCA
GGAACCGTAAAAAGGCCGCGTTGCTGGCGTTTTTCCATAGGCTCCGCCCCCCTGACGAGCATCACAAAAA
TCGACGCTCAAGTCAGAGGTGGCGAAACCCGACAGGACTATAAAGATACCAGGCGTTTCCCCCTGGAAGC
TCCCTCGTGCGCTCTCCTGTTCCGACCCTGCCGCTTACCGGATACCTGTCCGCCTTTCTCCCTTCGGGAA
GCGTGGCGCTTTCTCATAGCTCACGCTGTAGGTATCTCAGTTCGGTGTAGGTCGTTCGCTCCAAGCTGGG
CTGTGTGCACGAACCCCCCGTTCAGCCCGACCGCTGCGCCTTATCCGGTAACTATCGTCTTGAGTCCAAC
CCGGTAAGACACGACTTATCGCCACTGGCAGCAGCCACTGGTAACAGGATTAGCAGAGCGAGGTATGTAG
GCGGTGCTACAGAGTTCTTGAAGTGGTGGCCTAACTACGGCTACACTAGAAGGACAGTATTTGGTATCTG
CGCTCTGCTGAAGCCAGTTACCTTCGGAAAAAGAGTTGGTAGCTCTTGATCCGGCAAACAAACCACCGCT
GGTAGCGGTGGTTTTTTTGTTTGCAAGCAGCAGATTACGCGCAGAAAAAAAGGATCTCAAGAAGATCCTT
TGATCTTTTCTACGGGGTCTGACGCTCAGTGGAACGAAAACTCACGTTAAGGGATTTTGGTCATGAGATT
ATCAAAAAGGATCTTCACCTAGATCCTTTACGCGTTCGCGGAACTTCGGAATAGGAACTTATGAGCTCAG
CCAATCGACTGGCGAGCGGCATCTTATTTGCCGACTACCTTGGTGATCTCGCCTTTCACGTAGTGGACAA
ATTCTTCCAACTGATCTGCGCGCGAGGCCAAGCGATCTTCTTCTTGTCCAAGATAAGCCTGTCTAGCTTC
AAGTATGACGGGCTGATACTGGGCCGGCAGGCGCTCCATTGCCCAGTCGGCAGCGACATCCTTCGGCGCG
ATTTTGCCGGTTACTGCGCTGTACCAAATGCGGGACAACGTAAGCACTACATTTCGCTCATCGCCAGCCC
AGTCGGGCGGCGAGTTCCATAGCGTTAAGGTCTCATTTAGCGCCTCAAATAGATCCTGTTCAGGAACCGG
ATCAAAGAGTTCCTCCGCCGCTGGACCTACCAAGGCAACGCTATGTTCTCTTGCTTTTGTCAGCAAGATA
GCCAGATCAATGTCGATCGTGGCTGGCTCGAAGATACCTGCAAGAATGTCATTGCGCTGCCATTCTCCAA
ATTGCAGTTCGCGCTTAGCTGGATAACGCCACGGAATGATGTCGTCGTGCACAACAATGGTGACTTCTAC
AGCGCGGAGAATCTCGCTCTCTCCAGGGGAAGCCGAAGTTTCCAAAAGGTCGTTGATCAAAGCTCGCCGC
GTTGTTTCATCAAGCCTTACGGTCACCGTAACCAGCAAATCAATATCACTGTGTGGCTTCAGGCCGCCAT
CCACTGCGGAGCCGTACAAATGTACGGCCAGCAACGTCGGTTCGAGATGGCGCTCGATGACGCCAACTAC
CTCTGATAGTTGAGTCGATACTTCGGCGATCACCGCTTCCCTCATGACATTGCACTCCACCGCTGATGAC
ATCAGTCGATCATAGCACGATCAACGGCACTGTTGCAAATAGTCGGTGGTGATAAACTTATCATCCCCTT
TTGCTTATGGAGCTGCACATGAACTCGAGTAGGGATAACAGGGTAATAGATCTGCAAACAATGGCTGGGT
GAGTTGCTGGGCCGCTATCAGGGCGGCACCATCGAGCCGACCTTCCGCTGCGACTACGGCTATAACATCT
ATCTCGGCAAGAACTTCTACGCCAACTTCGATTGCGTGATCCTCGACGTATGCGAGGTGCATATCGGCGA
CAACTGCCTGCTGGCGCCGGGCGTGCATATCTATACCGCCACCCATCCGCTGGACGCCGAGACTCGCGTC
GGCGGGGCGGAGTTCGGTAAGAGTGTCAGGATTGGCGACAACGTGTGGATCGGCGGGCGCGCGGTGATCA
ATCCGGGAGTGACCATCGGCGATAATGCGGTCGTGGCCTCCGGCGCGGTGGTGACCAAAGACGTGCCGGC
CAATTGCGTGGTGGGCGGCAACCCGGCCAGGATCATCAAGCAGCTATAAAAAAACGGGCGCCGCCGGGCG
CCCGCCGTCATCAGGCGCGCAGCGAGTCGATATCCACCACGAAGCGGTACTTCACGTCGCTTTTCAGCAT
GCGTTCATAGGCCTCATTAATTTGCTGCATCGGGATCAGCTCGATATCCGACGTGATGCCGTGCTGCCCG
CAGAAGTCCAGCATCTCTTGCGTTTCCGCGATGCCGCCGATCAGCGAACCGGCGATGCGGCGGCGCTTCA
TGATCAGGTTGAACACCTGCGGTGACGGATGATCGTGCTCCGGCGCGCCGACCAGCGTCAGGGTGCCGTC
GCGGCGCAGCAAGTTGAGGAACGGGTTCAGATCGTGCTGAGCCGCTACCGTGTTGAGGATGAAGTCGAAG
CTGTTGACGTGCTGCGCCATCTCATCCGGGTTGCGCGAAATCACCACTTCATGGGCGCCGAGGCGCTTGG
CGTCTTCGATTTTCGACGGCGAGGTGGTGAACAGCACCACATGCGCGCCCATCGCCCGCGCCAGTTTGAC
GCCCATGTGCCCCAGCCCGCCGAGCCCGACGATGCCGACCTTTTTGCCTGGCCCCGCGCCCCACTGGCGC
AGCGGTCGCTCCAGTTATCAATGTAGGGGGGACAACGTTTGACCGGCAGCGAAGTGC
